>Addgene plasmid #199443 | pCA12-pHR-SFFV-BFP-B23 | addgene full sequence | sequence record 391914 | Addgene NGS Result
CGATACCGTCGACCTCGAGGGAATTAATTCGAGCTCGGTACCTTTAAGACCAATGACTTACAAGGCAGCT
GTAGATCTTAGCCACTTTTTAAAAGAAAAGGGGGGACTGGAAGGGCTAATTCACTCCCAACGAAGACAAG
ATCTGCTTTTTGCTTGTACTGGGTCTCTCTGGTTAGACCAGATCTGAGCCTGGGAGCTCTCTGGCTAACT
AGGGAACCCACTGCTTAAGCCTCAATAAAGCTTGCCTTGAGTGCTTCAAGTAGTGTGTGCCCGTCTGTTG
TGTGACTCTGGTAACTAGAGATCCCTCAGACCCTTTTAGTCAGTGTGGAAAATCTCTAGCAGCATCTAGA
ATTAATTCCGTGTATTCTATAGTGTCACCTAAATCGTATGTGTATGATACATAAGGTTATGTATTAATTG
TAGCCGCGTTCTAACGACAATATGTACAAGCCTAATTGTGTAGCATCTGGCTTACTGAAGCAGACCCTAT
CATCTCTCTCGTAAACTGCCGTCAGAGTCGGTTTGGTTGGACGAACCTTCTGAGTTTCTGGTAACGCCGT
CCCGCACCCGGAAATGGTCAGCGAACCAATCAGCAGGGTCATCGCTAGCCAGATCCTCTACGCCGGACGC
ATCGTGGCCGGCATCACCGGCGCCACAGGTGCGGTTGCTGGCGCCTATATCGCCGACATCACCGATGGGG
AAGATCGGGCTCGCCACTTCGGGCTCATGAGCGCTTGTTTCGGCGTGGGTATGGTGGCAGGCCCCGTGGC
CGGGGGACTGTTGGGCGCCATCTCCTTGCATGCACCATTCCTTGCGGCGGCGGTGCTCAACGGCCTCAAC
CTACTACTGGGCTGCTTCCTAATGCAGGAGTCGCATAAGGGAGAGCGTCGAATGGTGCACTCTCAGTACA
ATCTGCTCTGATGCCGCATAGTTAAGCCAGCCCCGACACCCGCCAACACCCGCTGACGCGCCCTGACGGG
CTTGTCTGCTCCCGGCATCCGCTTACAGACAAGCTGTGACCGTCTCCGGGAGCTGCATGTGTCAGAGGTT
TTCACCGTCATCACCGAAACGCGCGAGACGAAAGGGCCTCGTGATACGCCTATTTTTATAGGTTAATGTC
ATGATAATAATGGTTTCTTAGACGTCAGGTGGCACTTTTCGGGGAAATGTGCGCGGAACCCCTATTTGTT
TATTTTTCTAAATACATTCAAATATGTATCCGCTCATGAGACAATAACCCTGATAAATGCTTCAATAATA
TTGAAAAAGGAAGAGTATGAGTATTCAACATTTCCGTGTCGCCCTTATTCCCTTTTTTGCGGCATTTTGC
CTTCCTGTTTTTGCTCACCCAGAAACGCTGGTGAAAGTAAAAGATGCTGAAGATCAGTTGGGTGCACGAG
TGGGTTACATCGAACTGGATCTCAACAGCGGTAAGATCCTTGAGAGTTTTCGCCCCGAAGAACGTTTTCC
AATGATGAGCACTTTTAAAGTTCTGCTATGTGGCGCGGTATTATCCCGTATTGACGCCGGGCAAGAGCAA
CTCGGTCGCCGCATACACTATTCTCAGAATGACTTGGTTGAGTACTCACCAGTCACAGAAAAGCATCTTA
CGGATGGCATGACAGTAAGAGAATTATGCAGTGCTGCCATAACCATGAGTGATAACACTGCGGCCAACTT
ACTTCTGACAACGATCGGAGGACCGAAGGAGCTAACCGCTTTTTTGCACAACATGGGGGATCATGTAACT
CGCCTTGATCGTTGGGAACCGGAGCTGAATGAAGCCATACCAAACGACGAGCGTGACACCACGATGCCTG
TAGCAATGGCAACAACGTTGCGCAAACTATTAACTGGCGAACTACTTACTCTAGCTTCCCGGCAACAATT
AATAGACTGGATGGAGGCGGATAAAGTTGCAGGACCACTTCTGCGCTCGGCCCTTCCGGCTGGCTGGTTT
ATTGCTGATAAATCTGGAGCCGGTGAGCGTGGGTCTCGCGGTATCATTGCAGCACTGGGGCCAGATGGTA
AGCCCTCCCGTATCGTAGTTATCTACACGACGGGGAGTCAGGCAACTATGGATGAACGAAATAGACAGAT
CGCTGAGATAGGTGCCTCACTGATTAAGCATTGGTAACTGTCAGACCAAGTTTACTCATATATACTTTAG
ATTGATTTAAAACTTCATTTTTAATTTAAAAGGATCTAGGTGAAGATCCTTTTTGATAATCTCATGACCA
AAATCCCTTAACGTGAGTTTTCGTTCCACTGAGCGTCAGACCCCGTAGAAAAGATCAAAGGATCTTCTTG
AGATCCTTTTTTTCTGCGCGTAATCTGCTGCTTGCAAACAAAAAAACCACCGCTACCAGCGGTGGTTTGT
TTGCCGGATCAAGAGCTACCAACTCTTTTTCCGAAGGTAACTGGCTTCAGCAGAGCGCAGATACCAAATA
CTGTTCTTCTAGTGTAGCCGTAGTTAGGCCACCACTTCAAGAACTCTGTAGCACCGCCTACATACCTCGC
TCTGCTAATCCTGTTACCAGTGGCTGCTGCCAGTGGCGATAAGTCGTGTCTTACCGGGTTGGACTCAAGA
CGATAGTTACCGGATAAGGCGCAGCGGTCGGGCTGAACGGGGGGTTCGTGCACACAGCCCAGCTTGGAGC
GAACGACCTACACCGAACTGAGATACCTACAGCGTGAGCTATGAGAAAGCGCCACGCTTCCCGAAGGGAG
AAAGGCGGACAGGTATCCGGTAAGCGGCAGGGTCGGAACAGGAGAGCGCACGAGGGAGCTTCCAGGGGGA
AACGCCTGGTATCTTTATAGTCCTGTCGGGTTTCGCCACCTCTGACTTGAGCGTCGATTTTTGTGATGCT
CGTCAGGGGGGCGGAGCCTATGGAAAAACGCCAGCAACGCGGCCTTTTTACGGTTCCTGGCCTTTTGCTG
GCCTTTTGCTCACATGTTCTTTCCTGCGTTATCCCCTGATTCTGTGGATAACCGTATTACCGCCTTTGAG
TGAGCTGATACCGCTCGCCGCAGCCGAACGACCGAGCGCAGCGAGTCAGTGAGCGAGGAAGCGGAAGAGC
GCCCAATACGCAAACCGCCTCTCCCCGCGCGTTGGCCGATTCATTAATGCAGCTGTGGAATGTGTGTCAG
TTAGGGTGTGGAAAGTCCCCAGGCTCCCCAGCAGGCAGAAGTATGCAAAGCATGCATCTCAATTAGTCAG
CAACCAGGTGTGGAAAGTCCCCAGGCTCCCCAGCAGGCAGAAGTATGCAAAGCATGCATCTCAATTAGTC
AGCAACCATAGTCCCGCCCCTAACTCCGCCCATCCCGCCCCTAACTCCGCCCAGTTCCGCCCATTCTCCG
CCCCATGGCTGACTAATTTTTTTTATTTATGCAGAGGCCGAGGCCGCCTCGGCCTCTGAGCTATTCCAGA
AGTAGTGAGGAGGCTTTTTTGGAGGCCTAGGCTTTTGCAAAAAGCTTGGACACAAGACAGGCTTGCGAGA
TATGTTTGAGAATACCACTTTATCCCGCGTCAGGGAGAGGCAGTGCGTAAAAAGACGCGGACTCATGTGA
AATACTGGTTTTTAGTGCGCCAGATCTCTATAATCTCGCGCAACCTATTTTCCCCTCGAACACTTTTTAA
GCCGTAGATAAACAGGCTGGGACACTTCACATGAGCGAAAAATACATCGTCACCTGGGACATGTTGCAGA
TCCATGCACGTAAACTCGCAAGCCGACTGATGCCTTCTGAACAATGGAAAGGCATTATTGCCGTAAGCCG
TGGCGGTCTGTACCGGGTGCGTTACTGGCGCGTGAACTGGGTATTCGTCATGTCGATACCGTTTGTATTT
CCAGCTACGATCACGACAACCAGCGCGAGCTTAAAGTGCTGAAACGCGCAGAAGGCGATGGCGAAGGCTT
CATCGTTATTGATGACCTGGTGGATACCGGTGGTACTGCGGTTGCGATTCGTGAAATGTATCCAAAAGCG
CACTTTGTCACCATCTTCGCAAAACCGGCTGGTCGTCCGCTGGTTGATGACTATGTTGTTGATATCCCGC
AAGATACCTGGATTGAACAGCCGTGGGATATGGGCGTCGTATTCGTCCCGCCAATCTCCGGTCGCTAATC
TTTTCAACGCCTGGCACTGCCGGGCGTTGTTCTTTTTAACTTCAGGCGGGTTACAATAGTTTCCAGTAAG
TATTCTGGAGGCTGCATCCATGACACAGGCAAACCTGAGCGAAACCCTGTTCAAACCCCGCTTTAAACAT
CCTGAAACCTCGACGCTAGTCCGCCGCTTTAATCACGGCGCACAACCGCCTGTGCAGTCGGCCCTTGATG
GTAAAACCATCCCTCACTGGTATCGCATGATTAACCGTCTGATGTGGATCTGGCGCGGCATTGACCCACG
CGAAATCCTCGACGTCCAGGCACGTATTGTGATGAGCGATGCCGAACGTACCGACGATGATTTATACGAT
ACGGTGATTGGCTACCGTGGCGGCAACTGGATTTATGAGTGGGCCCCGGATCTTTGTGAAGGAACCTTAC
TTCTGTGGTGTGACATAATTGGACAAACTACCTACAGAGATTTAAAGCTCTAAGGTAAATATAAAATTTT
TAAGTGTATAATGTGTTAAACTACTGATTCTAATTGTTTGTGTATTTTAGATTCCAACCTATGGAACTGA
TGAATGGGAGCAGTGGTGGAATGCCTTTAATGAGGAAAACCTGTTTTGCTCAGAAGAAATGCCATCTAGT
GATGATGAGGCTACTGCTGACTCTCAACATTCTACTCCTCCAAAAAAGAAGAGAAAGGTAGAAGACCCCA
AGGACTTTCCTTCAGAATTGCTAAGTTTTTTGAGTCATGCTGTGTTTAGTAATAGAACTCTTGCTTGCTT
TGCTATTTACACCACAAAGGAAAAAGCTGCACTGCTATACAAGAAAATTATGGAAAAATATTCTGTAACC
TTTATAAGTAGGCATAACAGTTATAATCATAACATACTGTTTTTTCTTACTCCACACAGGCATAGAGTGT
CTGCTATTAATAACTATGCTCAAAAATTGTGTACCTTTAGCTTTTTAATTTGTAAAGGGGTTAATAAGGA
ATATTTGATGTATAGTGCCTTGACTAGAGATCATAATCAGCCATACCACATTTGTAGAGGTTTTACTTGC
TTTAAAAAACCTCCCACACCTCCCCCTGAACCTGAAACATAAAATGAATGCAATTGTTGTTGTTAACTTG
TTTATTGCAGCTTATAATGGTTACAAATAAAGCAATAGCATCACAAATTTCACAAATAAAGCATTTTTTT
CACTGCATTCTAGTTGTGGTTTGTCCAAACTCATCAATGTATCTTATCATGTCTGGATCAACTGGATAAC
TCAAGCTAACCAAAATCATCCCAAACTTCCCACCCCATACCCTATTACCACTGCCAATTACCTGTGGTTT
CATTTACTCTAAACCTGTGATTCCTCTGAATTATTTTCATTTTAAAGAAATTGTATTTGTTAAATATGTA
CTACAAACTTAGTAGTTGGAAGGGCTAATTCACTCCCAAAGAAGACAAGATATCCTTGATCTGTGGATCT
ACCACACACAAGGCTACTTCCCTGATTAGCAGAACTACACACCAGGGCCAGGGGTCAGATATCCACTGAC
CTTTGGATGGTGCTACAAGCTAGTACCAGTTGAGCCAGATAAGGTAGAAGAGGCCAATAAAGGAGAGAAC
ACCAGCTTGTTACACCCTGTGAGCCTGCATGGGATGGATGACCCGGAGAGAGAAGTGTTAGAGTGGAGGT
TTGACAGCCGCCTAGCATTTCATCACGTGGCCCGAGAGCTGCATCCGGAGTACTTCAAGAACTGCTGATA
TCGAGCTTGCTACAAGGGACTTTCCGCTGGGGACTTTCCAGGGAGGCGTGGCCTGGGCGGGACTGGGGAG
TGGCGAGCCCTCAGATCCTGCATATAAGCAGCTGCTTTTTGCCTGTACTGGGTCTCTCTGGTTAGACCAG
ATCTGAGCCTGGGAGCTCTCTGGCTAACTAGGGAACCCACTGCTTAAGCCTCAATAAAGCTTGCCTTGAG
TGCTTCAAGTAGTGTGTGCCCGTCTGTTGTGTGACTCTGGTAACTAGAGATCCCTCAGACCCTTTTAGTC
AGTGTGGAAAATCTCTAGCAGTGGCGCCCGAACAGGGACTTGAAAGCGAAAGGGAAACCAGAGGAGCTCT
CTCGACGCAGGACTCGGCTTGCTGAAGCGCGCACGGCAAGAGGCGAGGGGCGGCGACTGGTGAGTACGCC
AAAAATTTTGACTAGCGGAGGCTAGAAGGAGAGAGATGGGTGCGAGAGCGTCAGTATTAAGCGGGGGAGA
ATTAGATCGCGATGGGAAAAAATTCGGTTAAGGCCAGGGGGAAAGAAAAAATATAAATTAAAACATATAG
TATGGGCAAGCAGGGAGCTAGAACGATTCGCAGTTAATCCTGGCCTGTTAGAAACATCAGAAGGCTGTAG
ACAAATACTGGGACAGCTACAACCATCCCTTCAGACAGGATCAGAAGAACTTAGATCATTATATAATACA
GTAGCAACCCTCTATTGTGTGCATCAAAGGATAGAGATAAAAGACACCAAGGAAGCTTTAGACAAGATAG
AGGAAGAGCAAAACAAAAGTAAGACCACCGCACAGCAAGCGGCCGGCCGCTGATCTTCAGACCTGGAGGA
GGAGATATGAGGGACAATTGGAGAAGTGAATTATATAAATATAAAGTAGTAAAAATTGAACCATTAGGAG
TAGCACCCACCAAGGCAAAGAGAAGAGTGGTGCAGAGAGAAAAAAGAGCAGTGGGAATAGGAGCTTTGTT
CCTTGGGTTCTTGGGAGCAGCAGGAAGCACTATGGGCGCAGCGTCAATGACGCTGACGGTACAGGCCAGA
CAATTATTGTCTGGTATAGTGCAGCAGCAGAACAATTTGCTGAGGGCTATTGAGGCGCAACAGCATCTGT
TGCAACTCACAGTCTGGGGCATCAAGCAGCTCCAGGCAAGAATCCTGGCTGTGGAAAGATACCTAAAGGA
TCAACAGCTCCTGGGGATTTGGGGTTGCTCTGGAAAACTCATTTGCACCACTGCTGTGCCTTGGAATGCT
AGTTGGAGTAATAAATCTCTGGAACAGATTTGGAATCACACGACCTGGATGGAGTGGGACAGAGAAATTA
ACAATTACACAAGCTTAATACACTCCTTAATTGAAGAATCGCAAAACCAGCAAGAAAAGAATGAACAAGA
ATTATTGGAATTAGATAAATGGGCAAGTTTGTGGAATTGGTTTAACATAACAAATTGGCTGTGGTATATA
AAATTATTCATAATGATAGTAGGAGGCTTGGTAGGTTTAAGAATAGTTTTTGCTGTACTTTCTATAGTGA
ATAGAGTTAGGCAGGGATATTCACCATTATCGTTTCAGACCCACCTCCCAACCCCGAGGGGACCCGACAG
GCCCGAAGGAATAGAAGAAGAAGGTGGAGAGAGAGACAGAGACAGATCCATTCGATTAGTGAACGGATCT
CGACGGTATCGCCAAATGGCAGTATTCATCCACAATTTTAAAAGAAAAGGGGGGATTGGGGGGTACAGTG
CAGGGGAAAGAATAGTAGACATAATAGCAACAGACATACAAACTAAAGAATTACAAAAACAAATTACAAA
AATTCAAAATTTTCGGGTTTATTACAGGGACAGCAGAGATCCAGTTTGGATCGATAAGCTTGATATCGAA
TTCCTGCAGCCCCGATAAAATAAAAGATTTTATTTAGTCTCCAGAAAAAGGGGGGAATGAAAGACCCCAC
CTGTAGGTTTGGCAAGCTAGCTGCAGTAACGCCATTTTGCAAGGCATGGAAAAATACCAAACCAAGAATA
GAGAAGTTCAGATCAAGGGCGGGTACATGAAAATAGCTAACGTTGGGCCAAACAGGATATCTGCGGTGAG
CAGTTTCGGCCCCGGCCCGGGGCCAAGAACAGATGGTCACCGCAGTTTCGGCCCCGGCCCGAGGCCAAGA
ACAGATGGTCCCCAGATATGGCCCAACCCTCAGCAGTTTCTTAAGACCCATCAGATGTTTCCAGGCTCCC
CCAAGGACCTGAAATGACCCTGCGCCTTATTTGAATTAACCAATCAGCCTGCTTCTCGCTTCTGTTCGCG
CGCTTCTGCTTCCCGAGCTCTATAAAAGAGCTCACAACCCCTCACTCGGCGCGCCAGTCCTCCGACAGAC
TGAGTCGCCCGGGGGGGATCTGGAGCTCTCGAGAATTCTCACGCGTCTGCAGGATATCAAGCTTGCGGTA
CCGCGGGCCCGGGATCCGCCGCCACCATGAGCGAGCTGATTAAGGAGAACATGCACATGAAGCTGTACAT
GGAGGGCACCGTGGACAACCATCACTTCAAGTGCACATCCGAGGGCGAAGGCAAGCCCTACGAGGGCACC
CAGACCATGAGAATCAAGGTGGTCGAGGGCGGCCCTCTCCCCTTCGCCTTCGACATCCTGGCTACTAGCT
TCCTCTACGGCAGCAAGACCTTCATCAACCACACCCAGGGCATCCCCGACTTCTTCAAGCAGTCCTTCCC
TGAGGGCTTCACATGGGAGAGAGTCACCACATACGAAGACGGGGGCGTGCTGACCGCTACCCAGGACACC
AGCCTCCAGGACGGCTGCCTCATCTACAACGTCAAGATCAGAGGGGTGAACTTCACATCCAACGGCCCTG
TGATGCAGAAGAAAACACTCGGCTGGGAGGCCTTCACCGAGACGCTGTACCCCGCTGACGGCGGCCTGGA
AGGCAGAAACGACATGGCCCTGAAGCTCGTGGGCGGGAGCCATCTGATCGCAAACATCAAGACCACATAT
AGATCCAAGAAACCCGCTAAGAACCTCAAGATGCCTGGCGTCTACTATGTGGACTACAGACTGGAAAGAA
TCAAGGAGGCCAACAACGAGACCTACGTCGAGCAGCACGAGGTGGCAGTGGCCAGATACTGCGACCTCCC
TAGCAAACTGGGGCACAAGCTTAATTCCGGACTCAGATCTCGAGCCATGGAAGATTCGATGGACATGGAC
ATGAGCCCCCTGAGGCCCCAGAACTATCTTTTCGGTTGTGAACTAAAGGCCGACAAAGATTATCACTTTA
AGGTGGATAATGATGAAAATGAGCACCAGTTATCTTTAAGAACGGTCAGTTTAGGGGCTGGTGCAAAGGA
TGAGTTGCACATTGTTGAAGCAGAGGCAATGAATTACGAAGGCAGTCCAATTAAAGTAACACTGGCAACT
TTGAAAATGTCTGTACAGCCAACGGTTTCCCTTGGGGGCTTTGAAATAACACCACCAGTGGTCTTAAGGT
TGAAGTGTGGTTCAGGGCCAGTGCATATTAGTGGACAGCACTTAGTAGCTGTGGAGGAAGATGCAGAGTC
AGAAGATGAAGAGGAGGAGGATGTGAAACTCTTAAGTATATCTGGAAAGCGGTCTGCCCCTGGAGGTGGT
AGCAAGGTTCCACAGAAAAAAGTAAAACTTGCTGCTGATGAAGATGATGACGATGATGATGAAGAGGATG
ATGATGAAGATGATGATGATGATGATTTTGATGATGAGGAAGCTGAAGAAAAAGCGCCAGTGAAGAAATC
TATACGAGATACTCCAGCCAAAAATGCACAAAAGTCAAATCAGAATGGAAAAGACTCAAAACCATCATCA
ACACCAAGATCAAAAGGACAAGAATCCTTCAAGAAACAGGAAAAAACTCCTAAAACACCAAAAGGACCTA
GTTCTGTAGAAGACATTAAAGCAAAAATGCAAGCAAGTATAGAAAAAGGTGGTTCTCTTCCCAAAGTGGA
AGCCAAATTCATCAATTATGTGAAGAATTGCTTCCGGATGACTGACCAAGAGGCTATTCAAGATCTCTGG
CAGTGGAGGAAGTCTCTTTAAGGCGGCCGCGACTCTAGAGTCGACCTGCAGGCATGCAAGCTTGATATCA
AGCTTATCGATAATCAACCTCTGGATTACAAAATTTGTGAAAGATTGACTGGTATTCTTAACTATGTTGC
TCCTTTTACGCTATGTGGATACGCTGCTTTAATGCCTTTGTATCATGCTATTGCTTCCCGTATGGCTTTC
ATTTTCTCCTCCTTGTATAAATCCTGGTTGCTGTCTCTTTATGAGGAGTTGTGGCCCGTTGTCAGGCAAC
GTGGCGTGGTGTGCACTGTGTTTGCTGACGCAACCCCCACTGGTTGGGGCATTGCCACCACCTGTCAGCT
CCTTTCCGGGACTTTCGCTTTCCCCCTCCCTATTGCCACGGCGGAACTCATCGCCGCCTGCCTTGCCCGC
TGCTGGACAGGGGCTCGGCTGTTGGGCACTGACAATTCCGTGGTGTTGTCGGGGAAATCATCGTCCTTTC
CTTGGCTGCTCGCCTGTGTTGCCACCTGGATTCTGCGCGGGACGTCCTTCTGCTACGTCCCTTCGGCCCT
CAATCCAGCGGACCTTCCTTCCCGCGGCCTGCTGCCGGCTCTGCGGCCTCTTCCGCGTCTTCGCCTTCGC
CCTCAGACGAGTCGGATCTCCCTTTGGGCCGCCTCCCCGCAT
Features (pLannotate 1.2.2; 36 found; start..end, strand, type, name):
     38..106     +  CDS            nef (fragment): NEF_HV1Z2 - Experimental evidence at protein level: Swiss-Prot protein existence level 1. Extracellular Nef protein targets CD4(+) T-lymphocytes for apoptosis by interacting with CXCR4 surface receptors. From Human immunodeficiency virus type 1 group M subtype D (isolate Z2/CDC-Z34) (HIV-1).
    108..341     +  LTR            3' LTR (ΔU3): self-inactivating 3' long terminal repeat (LTR) from HIV-1
    366..384     -  promoter       SP6 promoter: promoter for bacteriophage SP6 RNA polymerase
    612..891     +  CDS            TcR (fragment): tetracycline efflux protein; tet; confers resistance to tetracycline
    892..940     -  misc_feature   bom (fragment): basis of mobility region from pBR322
   1042..1077    -  CDS            rop (fragment): Rop protein, which maintains plasmids at low copy number; rop
   1172..1276    +  promoter       AmpR promoter: bla
   1277..2137    +  CDS            AmpR: β-lactamase; bla; confers resistance to ampicillin, carbenicillin, and related antibiotics
   2308..2896    +  rep_origin     ori: high-copy-number ColE1/pMB1/pBR322/pUC origin of replication
   3079..3135    +  CDS            lacI (fragment): lac repressor; lacI; The lac repressor binds to the lac operator to inhibit transcription in E. coli. This inhibition can be relieved by adding lactose or isopropyl-β-D-thiogalactopyranoside (IPTG).
   3142..3471    +  promoter       SV40 promoter: SV40 enhancer and early promoter
   3671..3790    +  CDS            gpt (fragment): XGPT_ECOLI - Also known as gpp, gxu. Experimental evidence at protein level: Swiss-Prot protein existence level 1. Purine salvage pathway enzyme that catalyzes the transfer of the ribosyl-5-phosphate group from 5-phospho-alpha-D-ribose 1- diphosphate (PRPP) to the N9 position of the 6-oxopurines guanine and xanthine to form the corresponding ribonucleotides GMP (guanosine 5'- monophosphate) and XMP (xanthosine 5'-monophosphate), with the release of PPi. To a lesser extent, also acts on hypoxanthine (PubMed:9100006, PubMed:3886014). Does not ribophosphorylate adenine (PubMed:3886014). From Esch
   3790..4125    +  CDS            gpt (fragment): XGPT_ECOLI - Also known as gpp, gxu. Experimental evidence at protein level: Swiss-Prot protein existence level 1. Purine salvage pathway enzyme that catalyzes the transfer of the ribosyl-5-phosphate group from 5-phospho-alpha-D-ribose 1- diphosphate (PRPP) to the N9 position of the 6-oxopurines guanine and xanthine to form the corresponding ribonucleotides GMP (guanosine 5'- monophosphate) and XMP (xanthosine 5'-monophosphate), with the release of PPi. To a lesser extent, also acts on hypoxanthine (PubMed:9100006, PubMed:3886014). Does not ribophosphorylate adenine (PubMed:3886014). From Esch
   4220..4525    +  CDS            frsA (fragment): FRSA_ECOLI - Also known as yafA. Experimental evidence at protein level: Swiss-Prot protein existence level 1. Catalyzes the hydrolysis of esters (PubMed:15808744). Displays esterase activity toward pNP-butyrate (PubMed:15808744). May stimulate mixed-acid fermentation by acting as a fermentation/respiration switch that down-regulates respiration and up- regulates fermentation rates (PubMed:15169777). From Escherichia coli (strain K12).
   4529..4603    +  CDS            small t antigen (fragment): SV40 (simian virus 40) small t antigen
   4605..4670    +  intron         small t intron: SV40 (simian virus 40) small t antigen intron
   4800..4820    +  CDS            SV40 NLS: nuclear localization signal of SV40 (simian virus 40) large T antigen
   5139..5222    +  CDS            large T antigen (fragment): large T antigen from SV40 (simian virus 40)
   5245..5379    +  polyA_signal   SV40 poly(A) signal: SV40 polyadenylation signal
   5546..5875    +  CDS            nef (fragment): NEF_HV1BR - Experimental evidence at protein level: Swiss-Prot protein existence level 1. Extracellular Nef protein targets CD4(+) T-lymphocytes for apoptosis by interacting with CXCR4 surface receptors (PubMed:14990729). From Human immunodeficiency virus type 1 group M subtype B (isolate BRU/LAI) (HIV-1).
   5923..6180    +  LTR            5' LTR (truncated): truncated 5' long terminal repeat (LTR) from HIV-1
   6227..6352    +  misc_feature   HIV-1 Ψ: packaging signal of human immunodeficiency virus type 1
   6336..6674    +  CDS            HIV-1 gag (fragment): gag protein from human immunodeficiency virus 1; gag
   6849..7082    +  misc_feature   RRE: The Rev response element (RRE) of HIV-1 allows for Rev-dependent mRNA export from the nucleus to the cytoplasm.
   7459..7559    +  CDS            Rev (fragment): human immunodeficiency virus 1 (HIV-1) Rev protein; rev; enhances nuclear export of unspliced and incompletely spliced viral mRNAs
   7596..7713    +  misc_feature   cPPT/CTS: central polypurine tract and central termination sequence of HIV-1
   7750..7782    -  misc_feature   MCS (fragment): pBluescript multiple cloning site
   7866..8273    +  promoter       SFFV promoter: spleen focus-forming virus long terminal repeat (LTR) promoter
   8326..8347    +  misc_feature   MCS (fragment): multiple cloning site
   8357..9055    +  CDS            TagBFP: TagBFP is a basic (constitutively fluorescent) blue fluorescent protein published in 2008, derived from Entacmaea quadricolor. It is reported to be a very rapidly-maturing monomer with very low acid sensitivity.
   9056..9075    +  misc_feature   MCS (fragment): multiple cloning site
   9077..9958    +  CDS            NPM1: NPM_HUMAN - Also known as NPM. Experimental evidence at protein level: Swiss-Prot protein existence level 1. Involved in diverse cellular processes such as ribosome biogenesis, centrosome duplication, protein chaperoning, histone assembly, cell proliferation, and regulation of tumor suppressors p53/TP53 and ARF. Binds ribosome presumably to drive ribosome nuclear export. Associated with nucleolar ribonucleoprotein structures and bind single-stranded nucleic acids. Acts as a chaperonin for the core histones H3, H2B and H4. Stimulates APEX1 endonuclease activity on apurinic/apyrimidinic (AP) dou
   9973..10003   +  misc_feature   MCS (fragment): pUC18/19 multiple cloning site
  10004..10022   +  misc_feature   MCS (fragment): pBluescript multiple cloning site
  10022..10610   +  misc_feature   WPRE: woodchuck hepatitis virus posttranscriptional regulatory element
  10611..21      +  misc_feature   MCS (fragment) (across the origin): pBluescript multiple cloning site
