[The description below was written by a language model from this plasmid's Addgene catalogue record and pLannotate feature annotations shown in this document.]
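Description:
pCA12-pHR-SFFV-BFP-B23 is a 10.6 kb lentiviral transfer plasmid built on the pHR backbone for expressing a blue fluorescent fusion of human nucleophosmin (NPM1, also called B23) in mammalian cells. It is propagated in E. coli through a high-copy ColE1/pUC-type origin and selected with ampicillin via the bla gene. The backbone also carries remnants typical of older pHR vectors, including an SV40 promoter followed by gpt fragments and SV40 small t intron and poly(A) sequences, along with fragments of tetracycline resistance, rop, bom and lacI. These appear to be legacy sequence rather than functional parts of the payload.

The viral portion runs from a truncated HIV-1 5' LTR through the Ψ packaging signal, a partial gag region, the Rev response element and the cPPT/CTS to a self-inactivating ΔU3 3' LTR. Together these elements allow the RNA genome to be packaged, exported in a Rev-dependent manner, reverse transcribed and integrated when packaging and envelope functions are supplied in trans, while the U3 deletion disables LTR promoter activity after integration. Between them, the spleen focus-forming virus (SFFV) LTR promoter drives a single open reading frame in which TagBFP, a monomeric, rapidly maturing blue fluorescent protein, is joined by a short linker derived from cloning-site sequence to the N terminus of NPM1. A WPRE downstream of the insert enhances transcript stability and expression. No mammalian drug-selection marker is annotated within the proviral region, so transduced cells would be identified by blue fluorescence.

Because NPM1 is an abundant nucleolar protein involved in ribosome biogenesis, the fusion plausibly serves as a live-cell nucleolar marker, which fits the associated work on imaging RNA polymerase I activity in living human cells.
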