Addgene plasmid #199443: pCA12-pHR-SFFV-BFP-B23
Purpose: Expression of BFP-B23 in mammalian cells
Depositing lab: Baohui Chen. Depositing organization: Zhejiang University School of Medicine. Publication: Real-time imaging of RNA polymerase I activity in living human cells. Fu Y, Liu Y, Wen T, Fang J, Chen Y, Zhou Z, Gu X, Wu H, Sheng J, Xu Z, Zou W, Chen B. J Cell Biol. 2023 Jan 2;222(1):e202202110. doi: 10.1083/jcb.202202110. Epub 2022 Oct 25. PubMed 36282216.
Backbone
  Vector backbone: pHR
  Vector type: Mammalian Expression, Lentiviral
Growth in bacteria
  Bacterial resistance: Ampicillin, 100 μg/mL
  Growth temperature: 37°C
  Growth strain: NEB Stable
  Copy number: High Copy
Gene/Insert
  Gene/Insert name: B23
  Species: H. sapiens (human)
  Entrez Gene: NPM1 (a.k.a. B23, NPM)
  Promoter: SFFV
  Tag / fusion protein: TagBFP (N terminal on insert)
  Cloning method: Gibson Cloning
Terms and licenses: Academic/Nonprofit Terms; Industry Terms: Not Available to Industry
How to cite: pCA12-pHR-SFFV-BFP-B23 was a gift from Baohui Chen (Addgene plasmid # 199443 ; http://n2t.net/addgene:199443 ; RRID:Addgene_199443)
